Addgene plasmid #68715: pQCXIP-GFP1-10
Purpose: Split GFP assay
Depositing lab: Yutaka Hata. Depositing organization: Institute of Science Tokyo. Publication: A new cell-based assay to evaluate myogenesis in mouse myoblast C2C12 cells. Kodaka M, Yang Z, Nakagawa K, Maruyama J, Xu X, Sarkar A, Ichimura A, Nasu Y, Ozawa T, Iwasa H, Ishigami-Yuasa M, Ito S, Kagechika H, Hata Y. Exp Cell Res. 2015 Aug 15;336(2):171-81. doi: 10.1016/j.yexcr.2015.06.015. Epub 2015 Jun 24. PubMed 26116467.
Backbone
  Vector backbone: pQCXIP
  Backbone manufacturer: Clontech
  Modifications to backbone: GFP1-10 was amplified by PCR. The PCR product was ligated into BamHI/EcoRI site of pQCXIP-POU5 (created by insertion of POU5 into NotI/BamHI sites of pQCXIP). pQCXIP-POU5-GFP1-10 was digested with NotI/BamHI, filled in, and religated to remove POU5 resulting in pQCXIP-GFP1-10.
  Vector type: Mammalian Expression, Retroviral
  Selectable markers: Puromycin
Growth in bacteria
  Bacterial resistance: Ampicillin, 100 μg/mL
  Growth temperature: 37°C
  Growth strain: Top10
  Copy number: Unknown
Gene/Insert
  Gene/Insert name: GFP1-10
  Promoter: CMV
  Cloning method: Restriction Enzyme; 5′ cloning site BamHI (unknown if destroyed); 3′ cloning site EcoRI (unknown if destroyed)
  Sequencing primers: 5′ LNCX; 3′ IRES-R
Terms and licenses: Academic/Nonprofit Terms; Industry Terms: Not Available to Industry
Depositor comments: GFP1-10 covers the first to the 10th beta strands of GFP.
How to cite: pQCXIP-GFP1-10 was a gift from Yutaka Hata (Addgene plasmid # 68715 ; http://n2t.net/addgene:68715 ; RRID:Addgene_68715)
