[The description below was written by a language model from this plasmid's Addgene catalogue record and pLannotate feature annotations shown in this document.]
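Description:
pQCXIP-GFP1-10 is a self-inactivating gammaretroviral expression vector built on the Clontech pQCXIP backbone, carrying the large fragment of a split GFP system. In bacteria it is maintained by a high-copy ColE1/pUC-type origin and selected with ampicillin through the bla gene. The viral portion begins with a hybrid 5' element in which a CMV enhancer/promoter is fused to a truncated murine sarcoma virus LTR. This element drives production of the genomic RNA in packaging cells. It is followed by the Ψ packaging signal and a truncated, start-codon-deficient gag segment that supports encapsidation. The 3' LTR carries a U3 deletion, so after reverse transcription and integration the provirus lacks LTR promoter activity and expression depends on the internal promoter.

The internal cassette uses a second CMV immediate-early enhancer/promoter to transcribe a bicistronic message. GFP1-10 comes first, then an EMCV IRES and the puromycin N-acetyltransferase gene, so puromycin selection of transduced mammalian cells is tied to expression of the insert. GFP1-10 covers β-strands one through ten of GFP, and the feature table annotates it as a mammalian codon-optimized superfolder GFP fragment. The insert was placed between the BamHI and EcoRI sites of an intermediate carrying POU5, which was then removed by NotI/BamHI digestion, fill-in and religation. In a split GFP system this fragment is essentially non-fluorescent until it meets the complementary eleventh strand. The stated purpose is a split GFP assay, and the associated publication describes a cell-based assay for evaluating myogenesis in mouse C2C12 myoblasts. Several short annotated fragments (env, Mos, dmpM, rop, bom) appear to be backbone remnants rather than functional parts.
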