Features (pLannotate 1.2.2; 21 found; start..end, strand, type, name):
    220..864     -  CDS            superfolder GFP (fragment): GFP variant that folds robustly even when fused to poorly folded proteins (Pédelacq et al., 2006) mammalian codon-optimized
   1006..1209    -  promoter       CMV promoter: human cytomegalovirus (CMV) immediate early promoter
   1210..1513    -  enhancer       CMV enhancer: human cytomegalovirus immediate early enhancer
   1550..1966    -  CDS            gag (truncated): truncated Moloney murine leukemia virus (MMLV) gag gene lacking the start codon
   2033..2307    -  misc_feature   MESV Ψ (fragment): packaging signal of murine embryonic stem cell virus
   2429..2604    -  LTR            5' LTR (truncated): truncated long terminal repeat from Moloney murine sarcoma virus
   2605..2808    -  promoter       CMV promoter: human cytomegalovirus (CMV) immediate early promoter
   2809..3188    -  enhancer       CMV enhancer: human cytomegalovirus immediate early enhancer
   3374..3478    +  promoter       AmpR promoter: bla
   3479..4339    +  CDS            AmpR: β-lactamase; bla; confers resistance to ampicillin, carbenicillin, and related antibiotics
   4510..5098    +  rep_origin     ori: high-copy-number ColE1/pMB1/pBR322/pUC origin of replication
   5284..5385    -  misc_feature   bom (fragment): basis of mobility region from pBR322
   5391..5720    -  promoter       SV40 promoter: SV40 enhancer and early promoter
   5737..5775    -  misc_feature   bom (fragment): basis of mobility region from pBR322
   5877..5917    -  CDS            rop (fragment): Rop protein, which maintains plasmids at low copy number; rop
   5986..6411    -  LTR            3' LTR (ΔU3): self-inactivating 3' long terminal repeat (LTR) from Moloney murine leukemia virus
   6453..6553    -  CDS            env (fragment): murine leukemia virus gPr80 envelope polyprotein precursor; env; proteolytically cleaved into gp70SU and p15TM subunits
   6586..6657    -  CDS            Mos (fragment): MOS_MOUSE - Experimental evidence at transcript level: Swiss-Prot protein existence level 2. From Mus musculus (Mouse).
   6670..6735    -  CDS            dmpM (fragment): DMPM_STRAD - Protein inferred from homology: Swiss-Prot protein existence level 3. From Streptomyces alboniger.
   6785..7384    -  CDS            PuroR: puromycin N-acetyltransferase; pac from Streptomyces alboniger; confers resistance to puromycin
   7417..7879    -  misc_feature   IRES: internal ribosome entry site (IRES) of the encephalomyocarditis virus (EMCV)
>Addgene plasmid #68715 | pQCXIP-GFP1-10 | addgene full sequence | sequence record 429029 | Addgene NGS Result
GGTTGTGTAGTGAATGGCCCTTTCCATCTGTGTGGGCGACGTACCAGCCCGCTCGCCAGTGGGGCGCGCC
TTCAATGTGGAGCCCTCTGGATTAGGGCAGTGAAGCGGCAATCGGGACGCGCAGGCAACGGTGGGGGACG
GGGCGAGCTGGGCGGGGTAGGGAGGGGCGATACACGGCGGGGAGAGGCGAGGAACAAGAGGAGGCGGGCG
GAATTCCTACTTCTCGTTGGGGTCTTTGCTCAGGACGGTCTGGGTGCTCAGGTAGTGGTTGTCGGGCAGC
AGCACGGGGCCGTCGCCGATGGGGGTGTTCTGCTGGTAGTGGTCGGCGAGCTGCACGCTGCCGTCCTCGA
CGTTGTGGCGGACGGTGAAGTTGGCCTTGATGCCGTTCTTCTGCTTGTCGGCGGTGATATAGACGTTGTG
GCTGTTGAAGTTGTACTCCAGCTTGTGCCCCAGGATGTTGCCGTCCTCCTTGAAGTCGGTGCCCTTCAGC
TCGATGCGGTTCACCAGGGTGTCGCCCTCGAACTTCACCACGGCGCGGGTCTTGTATTTGCCGTCGTCCT
TGAAGGAGATGGTGCGCTCCTGGACGTAGCCTTCGGGCATGGCGGACTTGAAGAAGTCGTGCTGCTTCAT
GTGGTCGGGGTAGCGGCTGAAGCACTGCACGCCGTAGGTCAGGGTGGTCACGAGGGTGGGCCAGGGCACG
GGCAGCTTGCCGGTGGTGCAGATGAACTTCAAGGTCAGCTTGCCGATGGTGGCATCGCCCTCGCCCTCGC
CGCGCACGCTGAACTTGTGGCCGTTTACGTCGCCGTCCAGCTCGACCAGGATGGGCACCACCCCGGTGAA
CAGCTCCTCGCCCTTGCTCACCATGGATCGGCCGCGGATCAATTCCTGCAGGTCCGTTCCAATGCACCGT
TCCCGGCCGCGGAGGCTGGATCGGTCCCGGTGTCTTCTATGGAGGTCAAAACAGCGTGGATGGCGTCTCC
AGGCGATCTGACGGTTCACTAAACGAGCTCTGCTTATATAGACCTCCCACCGTACACGCCTACCGCCCAT
TTGCGTCAATGGGGCGGAGTTGTTACGACATTTTGGAAAGTCCCGTTGATTTTGGTGCCAAAACAAACTC
CCATTGACGTCAATGGGGTGGAGACTTGGAAATCCCCGTGAGTCAAACCGCTATCCACGCCCATTGATGT
ACTGCCAAAACCGCATCACCATGGTAATAGCGATGACTAATACGTAGATGTACTGCCAAGTAGGAAAGTC
CCATAAGGTCATGTACTGGGCATAATGCCAGGCGGGCCATTTACCGTCATTGACGTCAATAGGGGGCGTA
CTTGGCATATGATACACTTGATGTACTGCCAAGTGGGCAGTTTACCGTAAATACTCCACCCATTGACGTC
AATGGAAAGTCCCTATTGGCGTTACTATGGGAACATACGTCATTATTGACGTCAATGGGCGGGGGTCGTT
GGGCGGTCAGCCAGGCGGGCCATTTACCGTAAGTTATGTAACGGACTCTAGAGGATCGATCCCCCAGATC
TTCAATTCCGGCGCCTAGAGAAGGAGTGAGGGCTGGATAAAGGGAGGATCGAGGCGGGGTCGAACGAGGA
GGTTCAAGGGGGAGAGACGGGGCGGATGGAGGAAGAGGAGGCGGAGGCTTAGGGTGTACAAAGGGCTTGA
CCCAGGGAGGGGGGTCAAAAGCCAAGGCTTCCCAGGTCACGATGTAGGGGACCTGGTCTGGGTGTCCATG
CGGGCCAGGTGAAAAGACCTTGATCTTAACCTGGGTGATGAGGTCTCGGTTAAAGGTGCCGTCTCGCGGC
CATCCGACGTTAAAGGTTGGCCATTCTGCAGAGCAGAAGGTAACCCAACGTCTCTTCTTGACATCTACCG
ACTGGTTGTGAGCGATCCGCTCGACATCTTTCCAGTGACCTAAGGTCAAACTTAAGGGAGTGGTAACAGT
CTGGCCCTAATTTTCAGACAAATACAGAAACACAGTCAGACAGAGACAACACAGAACGATGCTGCAGCGC
TGCAGCAGACAAGACGCGCGGCTTCGGTTCCAAACCGAAAGCAAAAATTCAGACGGAGGCGGGAACTGTT
TTAGGTTCTCGTCTCCTACCAGAACCACATATCCTGACGGGGTCGGATTCCACATCGACTCCCTTCCTCA
GGTCGGGCCACAAAAACGGCCCCCAAAGTCCCTGGGACGTCTCCCAGGGTTGCGGCCGGGTGTTCAGAAC
TCGTCAGTTCCACCACGGGTCCGCCAGATACAGAGCTAGTTAGCTAACTAGTACAGACGCAGGCGCATAA
CATCAAACATAGACACTAGACAATCGGACAGACACAGATAAGTTGCTGGCCAGCTTACCTCCCGGTGGTG
GGTCGGTGGTCCCTGGGCAGGGGTCTCCAAATCCCGGACGAGCCCCCAAATGAAAGACCCCCGTCGTGGG
TAGTCAATCACTCAGAGGAGACCCTCCCAAGGAACAGCGAGACCACGATTCGGATGCAAACAGCAAGAGG
CTTTATTGGGAATACGGGTACCCGGGCGACGCAGTCTATCGGAAGACTGGCGCGCCGAGTGAGGGGTTGT
GGGCTCTTTTATTGAGCTCTGCTTATATAGACCTCCCACCGTACACGCCTACCGCCCATTTGCGTCAATG
GGGCGGAGTTGTTACGACATTTTGGAAAGTCCCGTTGATTTTGGTGCCAAAACAAACTCCCATTGACGTC
AATGGGGTGGAGACTTGGAAATCCCCGTGAGTCAAACCGCTATCCACGCCCATTGATGTACTGCCAAAAC
CGCATCACCATGGTAATAGCGATGACTAATACGTAGATGTACTGCCAAGTAGGAAAGTCCCATAAGGTCA
TGTACTGGGCATAATGCCAGGCGGGCCATTTACCGTCATTGACGTCAATAGGGGGCGTACTTGGCATATG
ATACACTTGATGTACTGCCAAGTGGGCAGTTTACCGTAAATACTCCACCCATTGACGTCAATGGAAAGTC
CCTATTGGCGTTACTATGGGAACATACGTCATTATTGACGTCAATGGGCGGGGGTCGTTGGGCGGTCAGC
CAGGCGGGCCATTTACCGTAAGTTATGTAACGCGGAACTCCATATATGGGCTATGAACTAATGACCCCGT
AATTGATTACTATTAATAACTAGTCAATAATCAATGTCAACATGGCGGTAATGTTGGACATGAGCCAATA
TAAATGTACATATTATGATATGGATACAACGTATGCAATGGCCAAGCTAATTCTTGAAGACGAAAGGGCC
TCGTGATACGCCTATTTTTATAGGTTAATGTCATGATAATAATGGTTTCTTAGACGTCAGGTGGCACTTT
TCGGGGAAATGTGCGCGGAACCCCTATTTGTTTATTTTTCTAAATACATTCAAATATGTATCCGCTCATG
AGACAATAACCCTGATAAATGCTTCAATAATATTGAAAAAGGAAGAGTATGAGTATTCAACATTTCCGTG
TCGCCCTTATTCCCTTTTTTGCGGCATTTTGCCTTCCTGTTTTTGCTCACCCAGAAACGCTGGTGAAAGT
AAAAGATGCTGAAGATCAGTTGGGTGCACGAGTGGGTTACATCGAACTGGATCTCAACAGCGGTAAGATC
CTTGAGAGTTTTCGCCCCGAAGAACGTTTTCCAATGATGAGCACTTTTAAAGTTCTGCTATGTGGCGCGG
TATTATCCCGTGTTGACGCCGGGCAAGAGCAACTCGGTCGCCGCATACACTATTCTCAGAATGACTTGGT
TGAGTACTCACCAGTCACAGAAAAGCATCTTACGGATGGCATGACAGTAAGAGAATTATGCAGTGCTGCC
ATAACCATGAGTGATAACACTGCGGCCAACTTACTTCTGACAACGATCGGAGGACCGAAGGAGCTAACCG
CTTTTTTGCACAACATGGGGGATCATGTAACTCGCCTTGATCGTTGGGAACCGGAGCTGAATGAAGCCAT
ACCAAACGACGAGCGTGACACCACGATGCCTGCAGCAATGGCAACAACGTTGCGCAAACTATTAACTGGC
GAACTACTTACTCTAGCTTCCCGGCAACAATTAATAGACTGGATGGAGGCGGATAAAGTTGCAGGACCAC
TTCTGCGCTCGGCCCTTCCGGCTGGCTGGTTTATTGCTGATAAATCTGGAGCCGGTGAGCGTGGGTCTCG
CGGTATCATTGCAGCACTGGGGCCAGATGGTAAGCCCTCCCGTATCGTAGTTATCTACACGACGGGGAGT
CAGGCAACTATGGATGAACGAAATAGACAGATCGCTGAGATAGGTGCCTCACTGATTAAGCATTGGTAAC
TGTCAGACCAAGTTTACTCATATATACTTTAGATTGATTTAAAACTTCATTTTTAATTTAAAAGGATCTA
GGTGAAGATCCTTTTTGATAATCTCATGACCAAAATCCCTTAACGTGAGTTTTCGTTCCACTGAGCGTCA
GACCCCGTAGAAAAGATCAAAGGATCTTCTTGAGATCCTTTTTTTCTGCGCGTAATCTGCTGCTTGCAAA
CAAAAAAACCACCGCTACCAGCGGTGGTTTGTTTGCCGGATCAAGAGCTACCAACTCTTTTTCCGAAGGT
AACTGGCTTCAGCAGAGCGCAGATACCAAATACTGTCCTTCTAGTGTAGCCGTAGTTAGGCCACCACTTC
AAGAACTCTGTAGCACCGCCTACATACCTCGCTCTGCTAATCCTGTTACCAGTGGCTGCTGCCAGTGGCG
ATAAGTCGTGTCTTACCGGGTTGGACTCAAGACGATAGTTACCGGATAAGGCGCAGCGGTCGGGCTGAAC
GGGGGGTTCGTGCACACAGCCCAGCTTGGAGCGAACGACCTACACCGAACTGAGATACCTACAGCGTGAG
CTATGAGAAAGCGCCACGCTTCCCGAAGGGAGAAAGGCGGACAGGTATCCGGTAAGCGGCAGGGTCGGAA
CAGGAGAGCGCACGAGGGAGCTTCCAGGGGGAAACGCCTGGTATCTTTATAGTCCTGTCGGGTTTCGCCA
CCTCTGACTTGAGCGTCGATTTTTGTGATGCTCGTCAGGGGGGCGGAGCCTATGGAAAAACGCCAGCAAC
GCGGCCTTTTTACGGTTCCTGGCCTTTTGCTGGCCTTTTGCTCACATGTTCTTTCCTGCGTTATCCCCTG
ATTCTGTGGATAACCGTATTACCGCCTTTGAGTGAGCTGATACCGCTCGCCGCAGCCGAACGACCGAGCG
CAGCGAGTCAGTGAGCGAGGAAGCGGAAGAGCGCCTGATGCGGTATTTTCTCCTTACGCATCTGTGCGGT
ATTTCACACCGCATATGGTGCACTCTCAGTACAATCTGCTCTGATGCCGCATAGTTAAGCCAGTAAGCTT
TTTGCAAAAGCCTAGGCCTCCAAAAAAGCCTCCTCACTACTTCTGGAATAGCTCAGAGGCCGAGGCGGCC
TCGGCCTCTGCATAAATAAAAAAAATTAGTCAGCCATGGGGCGGAGAATGGGCGGAACTGGGCGGAGTTA
GGGGCGGGATGGGCGGAGTTAGGGGCGGGACTATGGTTGCTGACTAATTGAGATGCATGCTTTGCATACT
TCTGCCTGCTGGGGAGCCTGGGGACTTTCCACACCTGGTTGCTGACTAATTGAGATGCATGCTTTGCATA
CTTCTGCCTGCTGGGGAGCCTGGGGACTTTCCACACCCTAACTGACACACATTCCACAGCCGGATCTACA
CTCCGCTATCGCTACGTGACTGGGTCATGGCTGCGCCCCGACACCCGCCAACACCCGCTGACGCGCCCTG
ACGGGCTTGTCTGCTCCCGGCATCCGCTTACAGACAAGCTGTGACCGTCTCCGGGAGCTGCATGTGTCAG
AGGTTTTCACCGTCATCACCGAAACGCGCGAGGCAGCCAGCTTACCTCCCGGTGGTGGGTCGGTGGTCCC
TGGGCAGGGGTCTCCCGATCCCGGACGAGCCCCCAAATGAAAGACCCCCGCTGACGGGTAGTCAATCACT
CAGAGGAGACCCTCCCAAGGAACAGCGAGACCACAAGTCGGATGCAACTGCAAGAGGGTTTATTGGATAC
ACGGGTACCCGGGCGACTCAGTCAATCGGAGGACTGGCGCCCCGAGTGAGGGGTTGTGGGCTCTTTTATT
GAGCTCGGGGAGCAGAAGCGCGCGAACAGAAGCGAGAAGCGAACTGATTGGTTAGTTCAAATAAGGCACA
GGGTCATTTCAGGTCCTTGGGGCACCCTGGAAACATCTGATGGTTCTCTAGGGTCGACCCTGTTCCATCT
GTTCCTGACCTTGATCTGAACTTCTCTATTCTCAGTTATGTATTTTTCCATGCCTTGCAAAATGGCGTTA
CTTAAGCTAGCTTGCCAAACCTACAGGTGGGGTCTTTCATTCCCCCCTTTTTCTGGAGACTAAATAAAAT
CTTTTATTTTATCTATGGCTCGTACTCTATAGGCTTCAGCTGGTGATATTGTTGAGTCAAAACTAGAGCC
TGGACCACTGATATCCTGTCTTTAACAAATTGGACTAATCGATAAGCTTATCTCTACACTGGCTCGATGG
AGTCAGCCTAGTGTCCCTCGGAAAGCCTTGAGGTCCCTTTGGAGCAGTTCTGCACTCGGCCTCTGCAGCG
CTGCAGCCCTCGACTAGAGTCGGTGGGCCTCGGGGGCGGGTGCGGGGTCGGCGGGGCCGCCCCGGGTGGC
TTCGGTCGGAGCCATGGGGTCGTGCGCTCCTTTCGGTCGGGCGCTGCGGGTCGTGGGGCGGGCGTCAGGC
ACCGGGCTTGCGGGTCATGCACCAGGTGCGCGGTCCTTCGGGCACCTCGACGTCGGCGGTGACGGTGAAG
CCGAGCCGCTCGTAGAAGGGGAGGTTGCGGGGCGCGGAGGTCTCCAGGAAGGCGGGCACCCCGGCGCGCT
CGGCCGCCTCCACTCCGGGGAGCACGACGGCGCTGCCCAGACCCTTGCCCTGGTGGTCGGGCGAGACGCC
GACGGTGGCCAGGAACCACGCGGGCTCCTTGGGCCGGTGCGGCGCCAGGAGGCCTTCCATCTGTTGCTGC
GCGGCCAGCCGGGAACCGCTCAACTCGGCCATGCGCGGGCCGATCTCGGCGAACACCGCCCCCGCTTCGA
CGCTCTCCGGCGTGGTCCAGACCGCCACCGCGGCGCCGTCGTCCGCGACCCACACCTTGCCGATGTCGAG
CCCGACGCGCGTGAGGAAGAGTTCTTGCAGCTCGGTGACCCGCTCGATGTGGCGGTCCGGGTCGACGGTG
TGGCGCGTGGCGGGGTAGTCGGCGAACGCGGCGGCGAGGGTGCGTACGGCCCGGGGGACGTCGTCGCGGG
TGGCGAGGCGCACCGTGGGCTTGTACTCGGTCATGGAAGGTCGTCTCCTTGTGGGTTGTGGCAAGCTTAT
CATCGTGTTTTTCAAAGGAAAACCACGTCCCCGTGGTTCGGGGGGCCTAGACGTTTTTTTAACCTCGACT
AAACACATGTAAAGCATGTGCACCGAGGCCCCAGATCAGATCCCATACAATGGGGTACCTTCTGGGCATC
CTTCAGCCCCTTGTTGAATACGCTTGAGGAGAGCCATTTGACTCTTTCCACAACTATCCAACTCACAACG
TGGCACTGGGGTTGTGCCGCCTTTGCAGGTGTATCTTATACACGTGGCTTTTGGCCGCAGAGGCACCTGT
CGCCAGGTGGGGGGTTCCGCTGCCTGCAAAGGGTCGCTACAGACGTTGTTTGTCTTCAAGAAGCTTCCAG
AGGAACTGCTTCCTTCACGACATTCAACAGACCTTGCATTCCTTTGGCGAGAGGGGAAAGACCCCTAGGA
ATGCTCGTCAAGAAGACAGGGCCAGGTTTCCGGGCCCTCACATTGCCAAAAGACGGCAATATGGTGGAAA
ATAACATATAGACAAACGCACACCGGCCTTATTCCAAGCGGCTTCGGCCAGTAACGTTAGGGGGGGCTCT
CTCTTATACACCTCTGCCGCTGCCCACTACTATTGCTGTCTCTTTCTCGCTTCTTCCTTTCTCTCTCCGA
AACATCTTCCTCTTTTCTTCTCTCTCTTCTCTTCCTTCTTCTCTACTTCTCCTTCTCTACCTTCCTTTTC
TCC
