>Addgene plasmid #68715 | pQCXIP-GFP1-10 | addgene partial sequence | sequence record 136530 | hGata4-fwd 5'-ATCCACGCTGTTTTGACC-3'
GCATTGGAACGGACCTGCAGGAATTGATCCGCGGCCGATCCATGGTGAGCAAGGGCGAGGAGCTGTTCAC
CGGGGTGGTGCCCATCCTGGTCGAGCTGGACGGCGACGTAAACGGCCACAAGTTCAGCGTGCGCGGCGAG
GGCGAGGGCGATGCCACCATCGGCAAGCTGACCTTGAAGTTCATCTGCACCACCGGCAAGCTGCCCGTGC
CCTGGCCCACCCTCGTGACCACCCTGACCTACGGCGTGCAGTGCTTCAGCCGCTACCCCGACCACATGAA
GCAGCACGACTTCTTCAAGTCCGCCATGCCCGAAGGCTACGTCCAGGAGCGCACCATCTCCTTCAAGGAC
GACGGCAAATACAAGACCCGCGCCGTGGTGAAGTTCGAGGGCGACACCCTGGTGAACCGCATCGAGCTGA
AGGGCACCGACTTCAAGGAGGACGGCAACATCCTGGGGCACAAGCTGGAGTACAACTTCAACAGCCACAA
CGTCTATATCACCGCCGACAAGCAGAAGAACGGCATCAAGGCCAACTTCACCGTCCGCCACAACGTCGAG
GACGGCAGCGTGCAGCTCGCCGACCACTACCAGCAGAACACCCCCATCGGCGACGGCCCCGTGCTGCTGC
CCGACAACCACTACCTGAGCACCCAGACCGTCCTGAGCAAAGACCC
