>Addgene plasmid #68715 | pQCXIP-GFP1-10 | addgene partial sequence | sequence record 162222 | pLXSN5 5'-CCCTTGAACCTCCTCGTTCGACC-3'
CCCTCACTCCTTCTCTAGGCGCCGGAATTGAAGATCTGGGGGATCGATCCTCTAGAGTCCGTTACATAAC
TTACGGTAAATGGCCCGCCTGGCTGACCGCCCAACGACCCCCGCCCATTGACGTCAATAATGACGTATGT
TCCCATAGTAACGCCAATAGGGACTTTCCATTGACGTCAATGGGTGGAGTATTTACGGTAAACTGCCCAC
TTGGCAGTACATCAAGTGTATCATATGCCAAGTACGCCCCCTATTGACGTCAATGACGGTAAATGGCCCG
CCTGGCATTATGCCCAGTACATGACCTTATGGGACTTTCCTACTTGGCAGTACATCTACGTATTAGTCAT
CGCTATTACCATGGTGATGCGGTTTTGGCAGTACATCAATGGGCGTGGATAGCGGTTTGACTCACGGGGA
TTTCCAAGTCTCCACCCCATTGACGTCAATGGGAGTTTGTTTTGGCACCAAAATCAACGGGACTTTCCAA
AATGTCGTAACAACTCCGCCCCATTGACGCAAATGGGCGGTAGGCGTGTACGGTGGGAGGTCTATATAAG
CAGAGCTCGTTTAGTGAACCGTCAGATCGCCTGGAGACGCCATCCACGCTGTTTTGACCTCCATAGAAGA
CACCGGGACCGATCCAGCCTCCGCGGCCGGGAACGGTGCATTGGAACGGACCTGCAGGAATTGATCCGCG
GCCGATCCATGGTGAGCAAGGGCGAGGAGCTGTTCACCGGGGTGGTGCCCATCCTGGTCGAGCTGGACGG
CGACGTAAACGGCCACAAGTTCAGCGTGCGCGGCGAGGGCGA
